>Addgene plasmid #39874 | pUHD-YFP-Plk1-KD (825) | addgene partial sequence | sequence record 51471 | EGFP-C 5'-CATGGTCCTGCTGGAGTTCGTG-3'
GAGCTGTACAGTACTCAGATCTCGAGCTCAAGCTTCGAATTCTAAGTGCTGCAGTGACTGCAGGGAAGCT
GGCACGGGCACCGGCCGACCCTGGGAAAGCCGGGGTCCCCGGAGTTGCAGCTCCCGGAGCTCCGGCGGCG
GCTCCACCGGCGAAAGAGATCCCGGAGGTCCTAGTGGACCCACGCAGCCGGCGGCGCTATGTGCGGGGCC
GCTTTTTGGGCAAGGGCGGCTTTGCCAAGTGCTTCGAGATCTCGGACGCGGACACCAAGGAGGTGTTCGC
GGGCAGGATTGTGCCTAAGTCTCTGCTGCTCAAGCCGCACCAGAGGGAGAAGATGTCCATGGAAATATCC
ATTCACCGCAGCCTCGCCCACCAGCACGTCGTAGGATTCCACGGCTTTTTCGAGGACAACGACTTCGTGT
TCGTGGTGTTGGAGCTCTGCCGCCGGAGGTCTCTCCTGGAGCTGCACAAGAGGAGGAAAGCCCTGACTGA
GCCTGAGGCCCGATACTACCTACGGCAAATTGTGCTTGGCTGCCAGTACCTGCACCGAAACCGAGTTATT
CATCGAGACCTCAAGCTGGGCAACCTTTTCCTGAATGAAGATCTGGAGGTGAAAATAGGGGATTTTGGAC
TGGCAACCAAAGTCGAATATGACGGGGAGAGGAAGAAGACCCTGTGTGGGACTCCTAATTACATAGCTCC
CGAGGTGCTGAGCAAGAAAGGGCACAGTTTCGAGGTGGATGTGTGGTCCATTGGGTGTATCATGTATACC
TTGTTAGTGGGCAAACCACCTTTTGAGACTTCTTGCCTAAAAGAGACCTACCTCCGGATCAAGAAGAATG
AATACAGTATTCCCAAGCACATCAACCCCGTGGCCGCCTCCCTCAT
