[The description below was written by a language model from this plasmid's Addgene catalogue record.]
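Description:
pUHD-YFP-Plk1-KD (825) is a mammalian expression plasmid built on the pUHD 10-3 backbone, one of the original vectors of the tetracycline-regulated expression system. Vectors of this family generally place the insert downstream of a tetracycline-responsive promoter (tet operator repeats fused to a minimal CMV promoter), so that transcription depends on a tetracycline-controlled transactivator supplied by the host cell line. The record itself does not list the promoter or any other regulatory elements, and no feature table is provided. A 3′ sequencing primer directed against an SV40 polyadenylation signal suggests that this terminator follows the insert. The plasmid is propagated in E. coli under ampicillin selection, and blasticidin is recorded as the selectable marker for mammalian cells. The copy number is not stated. The listed size of about 3.1 kb appears to refer to the backbone alone rather than the full construct, since YFP and the PLK1 coding sequence together would add considerably to it.

The payload is human polo-like kinase 1 (PLK1) carrying the K82R substitution, which renders the enzyme kinase-dead, fused at its N terminus to YFP. The fragment was inserted by restriction cloning, with an NheI/XbaI junction destroyed at the 5′ end and an XbaI site retained at the 3′ end. The fluorescent tag allows the localisation and abundance of the fusion protein to be followed in living cells. The catalytically inactive mutant typically serves as a control for wild-type Plk1 constructs. The associated publication concerns Plk1 deregulation, anaphase-promoting complex/cyclosome activity and the spindle assembly checkpoint, which points to use in studies of mitotic regulation.
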