Addgene plasmid #39874: pUHD-YFP-Plk1-KD (825)
Depositing lab: Jonathon Pines. Depositing organization: University of Cambridge. Publication: Uncoupling anaphase-promoting complex/cyclosome activity from spindle assembly checkpoint control by deregulating polo-like kinase 1. van de Weerdt BC, van Vugt MA, Lindon C, Kauw JJ, Rozendaal MJ, Klompmaker R, Wolthuis RM, Medema RH. Mol Cell Biol. 2005 Mar;25(5):2031-44. 10.1128/MCB.25.5.2031-2044.2005 PubMed 15713655.
Backbone
  Vector backbone: pUHD 10-3
  Backbone manufacturer: Manfred Gossen
  Total vector size (bp): 3146
  Vector type: Mammalian Expression
  Selectable markers: Blasticidin
Growth in bacteria
  Bacterial resistance: Ampicillin, 100 μg/mL
  Growth temperature: 37°C
  Growth strain: DH5alpha
  Copy number: Unknown
Gene/Insert
  Gene/Insert name: Plk1-KD
  Species: H. sapiens (human)
  Mutation: KD = Kinase dead = K82R
  Entrez Gene: PLK1 (a.k.a. PLK, STPK13)
  Tag / fusion protein: YFP (N terminal on insert)
  Cloning method: Restriction Enzyme; 5′ cloning site NheI/XbaI (destroyed during cloning); 3′ cloning site XbaI (not destroyed)
  Sequencing primers: 5′ LNCX primer; 3′ sv40pA-R
Terms and licenses: Academic/Nonprofit Terms; Industry Terms: Not Available to Industry
How to cite: pUHD-YFP-Plk1-KD (825) was a gift from Jonathon Pines (Addgene plasmid # 39874)
